Addgene plasmid #103985: pEB1-mEYFP
Purpose: Plasmid encoding mEYFP
Depositing lab: Philippe Cluzel. Depositing organization: Harvard University. Publication: Systematic characterization of maturation time of fluorescent proteins in living cells. Balleza E, Kim JM, Cluzel P. Nat Methods. 2018 Jan;15(1):47-51. doi: 10.1038/nmeth.4509. Epub 2017 Nov 20. PubMed 29320486.
Backbone
  Vector backbone: pEB1
  Backbone size w/o insert (bp): 3674
  Total vector size (bp): 4391
  Modifications to backbone: Derived from pUA66. Inserted constitutive promoter proC. Replaced original insert with FP of interest.
  Vector type: Bacterial Expression ; Low copy
Growth in bacteria
  Bacterial resistance: Kanamycin, 50 μg/mL
  Growth temperature: 37°C
  Growth strain: MG1655
  Copy number: Low Copy
Gene/Insert
  Gene/Insert name: mEYFP
  Species: Synthetic
  Insert size (bp): 717
  Mutation: Mutations relative to wild-type GFP (S65G, V68L, S72A, T203Y, A206K)
  Promoter: proC
  Cloning method: Gibson Cloning
  Sequencing primers: 5′ GCGTATCACGAGGCCCTTTC; 3′ AAAGGGAAAACTGTCCATATGCAC
Terms and licenses: Academic/Nonprofit Terms; Industry Terms: Not Available to Industry
Depositor comments: This FP derives from wtGFP. In this plasmid, the FP is coded with the original wtGFP nucleotide coding sequence except where mutations specific to the FP occur (see map). Please see "Notes On Plasmids In This Collection" document for further details and references.
How to cite: pEB1-mEYFP was a gift from Philippe Cluzel (Addgene plasmid # 103985 ; http://n2t.net/addgene:103985 ; RRID:Addgene_103985)
