[The description below was written by a language model from this plasmid's Addgene catalogue record and pLannotate feature annotations shown in this document.]
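Description:
pEB1-mEYFP is a low-copy bacterial expression plasmid of about 4.4 kb that constitutively produces the monomeric yellow fluorescent protein mEYFP in Escherichia coli. Its pEB1 backbone is derived from pUA66, modified by inserting the constitutive proC promoter and replacing the original insert with the fluorescent protein of interest by Gibson assembly. Replication depends on the pSC101 origin together with the plasmid-encoded Rep101 (RepA) initiator protein, a pairing that keeps copy number low. Selection is by kanamycin, through a neo/nptII aminoglycoside phosphotransferase gene followed by a lambda t0 terminator. A short fragment of the Tn5 transposase gene annotated next to the resistance gene is most likely a leftover from the Tn5 origin of that marker, not a functional element.

The payload is a 717 bp synthetic mEYFP coding sequence carrying S65G, V68L, S72A, T203Y and A206K relative to wild-type Aequorea victoria GFP. T203Y is the characteristic yellow-shifting change and A206K the monomerising one. The depositor notes that the original wtGFP nucleotide sequence is kept except at the mutated codons. The automated annotation labels this open reading frame only as a generic A. victoria GFP variant and does not mark the proC promoter, which by the catalogue entry should lie upstream of the coding sequence. A remnant of a pUC-type multiple cloning site and the rrnB T1 terminator follow the gene.

The plasmid belongs to a collection of matched constructs that differ only in the fluorescent protein. The collection was built to compare fluorescent protein maturation times systematically in living bacterial cells.
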