Features (pLannotate 1.2.2; 8 found; start..end, strand, type, name):
    211..924     +  CDS            11: 11 is a basic (constitutively fluorescent) green fluorescent protein published in 1996, derived from Aequorea victoria.
    935..954     +  misc_feature   MCS (fragment): pUC18/19 multiple cloning site
    965..1051    +  terminator     rrnB T1 terminator: Escherichia coli rrnB; transcription terminator T1 from the E. coli rrnB gene
   1589..2539    -  CDS            Rep101: RepA protein needed for replication with the pSC101 origin; rep101
   2587..2809    -  rep_origin     pSC101 ori: low-copy replication origin that requires the Rep101 protein
   3301..3395    -  terminator     lambda t0 terminator: transcription terminator from phage lambda
   3429..4220    -  CDS            neo: KKA2_KLEPN - Also known as kan, nptII. Experimental evidence at protein level: Swiss-Prot protein existence level 1. Resistance to kanamycin, neomycin, paromomycin, ribostamycin, butirosin and gentamicin B. From Klebsiella pneumoniae.
   4252..4371    -  CDS            tnpA (fragment): TN5P_ECOLX - Also known as tnp. Experimental evidence at protein level: Swiss-Prot protein existence level 1. Mediates transposition of transposon Tn5 by a 'cut and paste' mechanism. First, the monomeric transposase binds the 19 bp inverted DNA repeats flanking the transposon. Then, dimerization of the DNA- bound transposase creates a synaptic DNA complex. After nicking of the first DNA strand, excision of the transposon proceeds through a series of intermediates. The transposase then mediates the insertion of the transposon at a new site by strand transfer. The activity of the wild- type tran
>Addgene plasmid #103985 | pEB1-mEYFP | addgene full sequence | sequence record 200374 | Addgene NGS Result
CTATAAAAATAGGCGTATCACGAGGCCCTTTCGTCTTCACCACAGCTAACACCACGTCGTCCCTATCTGC
TGCCCTAGGTCTATGAGTGGTTGCTGGATAACTTTACGGGCATGCATAAGGCTCGTATGATATATTCAGG
GAGACCACAACGGTTTCCCTCTACAAATAATTTTGTTTAACTTTTCTAGATTTAAGAAGGAGATATACAT
ATGAGTAAAGGAGAAGAACTTTTCACTGGAGTTGTCCCAATTCTTGTTGAATTAGATGGTGATGTTAATG
GGCACAAATTTTCTGTCAGTGGAGAGGGTGAAGGTGATGCAACATACGGAAAACTTACCCTTAAATTTAT
TTGCACTACTGGAAAACTACCTGTTCCATGGCCAACACTTGTCACTACTTTCGGCTATGGTCTTCAATGC
TTTGCGAGATACCCAGATCATATGAAACAGCATGACTTTTTCAAGAGTGCCATGCCCGAAGGTTATGTAC
AGGAAAGAACTATATTTTTCAAAGATGACGGGAACTACAAGACACGTGCTGAAGTCAAGTTTGAAGGTGA
TACCCTTGTTAATAGAATCGAGTTAAAAGGTATTGATTTTAAAGAAGATGGAAACATTCTTGGACACAAA
TTGGAATACAACTATAACTCACACAATGTATACATCATGGCAGACAAACAAAAGAATGGAATCAAAGTTA
ACTTCAAAATTAGACACAACATTGAAGATGGAAGCGTTCAACTAGCAGACCATTATCAACAAAATACTCC
AATTGGCGATGGCCCTGTCCTTTTACCAGACAACCATTACCTGTCCTATCAATCTAAGCTTTCGAAAGAT
CCCAACGAAAAGAGAGACCACATGGTCCTTCTTGAGTTTGTAACAGCTGCTGGGATTACACATGGCATGG
ATGAACTATACAAATAAATGTCCAGACCTGCAGGCATGCAAGCTCTAGAGGCATCAAATAAAACGAAAGG
CTCAGTCGAAAGACTGGGCCTTTCGTTTTATCTGTTGTTTGTCGGTGAACGCTCTCCTGAGTAGGACAAA
TCCGCCGCCCTAGACCTAGGGTACGGGTTTTGCTGCCCGCAAACGGGCTGTTCTGGTGTTGCTAGTTTGT
TATCAGAATCGCAGATCCGGCTTCAGCCGGTTTGCCGGCTGAAAGCGCTATTTCTTCCAGAATTGCCATG
ATTTTTTCCCCACGGGAGGCGTCACTGGCTCCCGTGTTGTCGGCAGCTTTGATTCGATAAGCAGCATCGC
CTGTTTCAGGCTGTCTATGTGTGACTGTTGAGCTGTAACAAGTTGTCTCAGGTGTTCAATTTCATGTTCT
AGTTGCTTTGTTTTACTGGTTTCACCTGTTCTATTAGGTGTTACATGCTGTTCATCTGTTACATTGTCGA
TCTGTTCATGGTGAACAGCTTTGAATGCACCAAAAACTCGTAAAAGCTCTGATGTATCTATCTTTTTTAC
ACCGTTTTCATCTGTGCATATGGACAGTTTTCCCTTTGATATGTAACGGTGAACAGTTGTTCTACTTTTG
TTTGTTAGTCTTGATGCTTCACTGATAGATACAAGAGCCATAAGAACCTCAGATCCTTCCGTATTTAGCC
AGTATGTTCTCTAGTGTGGTTCGTTGTTTTTGCGTGAGCCATGAGAACGAACCATTGAGATCATACTTAC
TTTGCATGTCACTCAAAAATTTTGCCTCAAAACTGGTGAGCTGAATTTTTGCAGTTAAAGCATCGTGTAG
TGTTTTTCTTAGTCCGTTATGTAGGTAGGAATCTGATGTAATGGTTGTTGGTATTTTGTCACCATTCATT
TTTATCTGGTTGTTCTCAAGTTCGGTTACGAGATCCATTTGTCTATCTAGTTCAACTTGGAAAATCAACG
TATCAGTCGGGCGGCCTCGCTTATCAACCACCAATTTCATATTGCTGTAAGTGTTTAAATCTTTACTTAT
TGGTTTCAAAACCCATTGGTTAAGCCTTTTAAACTCATGGTAGTTATTTTCAAGCATTAACATGAACTTA
AATTCATCAAGGCTAATCTCTATATTTGCCTTGTGAGTTTTCTTTTGTGTTAGTTCTTTTAATAACCACT
CATAAATCCTCATAGAGTATTTGTTTTCAAAAGACTTAACATGTTCCAGATTATATTTTATGAATTTTTT
TAACTGGAAAAGATAAGGCAATATCTCTTCACTAAAAACTAATTCTAATTTTTCGCTTGAGAACTTGGCA
TAGTTTGTCCACTGGAAAATCTCAAAGCCTTTAACCAAAGGATTCCTGATTTCCACAGTTCTCGTCATCA
GCTCTCTGGTTGCTTTAGCTAATACACCATAAGCATTTTCCCTACTGATGTTCATCATCTGAGCGTATTG
GTTATAAGTGAACGATACCGTCCGTTCTTTCCTTGTAGGGTTTTCAATCGTGGGGTTGAGTAGTGCCACA
CAGCATAAAATTAGCTTGGTTTCATGCTCCGTTAAGTCATAGCGACTAATCGCTAGTTCATTTGCTTTGA
AAACAACTAATTCAGACATACATCTCAATTGGTCTAGGTGATTTTAATCACTATACCAATTGAGATGGGC
TAGTCAATGATAATTACTAGTCCTTTTCCTTTGAGTTGTGGGTATCTGTAAATTCTGCTAGACCTTTGCT
GGAAAACTTGTAAATTCTGCTAGACCCTCTGTAAATTCCGCTAGACCTTTGTGTGTTTTTTTTGTTTATA
TTCAAGTGGTTATAATTTATAGAATAAAGAAAGAATAAAAAAAGATAAAAAGAATAGATCCCAGCCCTGT
GTATAACTCACTACTTTAGTCAGTTCCGCAGTATTACAAAAGGATGTCGCAAACGCTGTTTGCTCCTCTA
CAAAACAGACCTTAAAACCCTAAAGGCTTAAGTAGCACCCTCGCAAGCTCGGGCAAATCGCTGAATATTC
CTTTTGTCTCCGACCATCAGGCACCTGAGTCGCTGTCTTTTTCGTGACATTCAGTTCGCTGCGCTCACGG
CTCTGGCAGTGAATGGGGGTAAATGGCACTACAGGCGCCTTTTATGGATTCATGCAAGGAAACTACCCAT
AATACAAGAAAAGCCCGTCACGGGCTTCTCAGGGCGTTTTATGGCGGGTCTGCTATGTGGTGCTATCTGA
CTTTTTGCTGTTCAGCAGTTCCTGCCCTCTGATTTTCCAGTCTGACCACTTCGGATTATCCCGTGACAGG
TCATTCAGACTGGCTAATGCACCCAGTAAGGCAGCGGTATCATCAACAGGCTTACCCGTCTTACTGTCCC
TAGTGCTTGGATTCTCACCAATAAAAAACGCCCGGCGGCAACCGAGCGTTCTGAACAAATCCAGATGGAG
TTCTGAGGTCATTACTGGATCTATCAACAGGAGTCCAAGCGAGCTCTCGAACCCCAGAGTCCCGCTCAGA
AGAACTCGTCAAGAAGGCGATAGAAGGCGATGCGCTGCGAATCGGGAGCGGCGATACCGTAAAGCACGAG
GAAGCGGTCAGCCCATTCGCCGCCAAGCTCTTCAGCAATATCACGGGTAGCCAACGCTATGTCCTGATAG
CGGTCCGCCACACCCAGCCGGCCACAGTCGATGAATCCAGAAAAGCGGCCATTTTCCACCATGATATTCG
GCAAGCAGGCATCGCCATGGGTCACGACGAGATCCTCGCCGTCGGGCATGCGCGCCTTGAGCCTGGCGAA
CAGTTCGGCTGGCGCGAGCCCCTGATGCTCTTCGTCCAGATCATCCTGATCGACAAGACCGGCTTCCATC
CGAGTACGTGCTCGCTCGATGCGATGTTTCGCTTGGTGGTCGAATGGGCAGGTAGCCGGATCAAGCGTAT
GCAGCCGCCGCATTGCATCAGCCATGATGGATACTTTCTCGGCAGGAGCAAGGTGAGATGACAGGAGATC
CTGCCCCGGCACTTCGCCCAATAGCAGCCAGTCCCTTCCCGCTTCAGTGACAACGTCGAGCACAGCTGCG
CAAGGAACGCCCGTCGTGGCCAGCCACGATAGCCGCGCTGCCTCGTCCTGCAGTTCATTCAGGGCACCGG
ACAGGTCGGTCTTGACAAAAAGAACCGGGCGCCCCTGCGCTGACAGCCGGAACACGGCGGCATCAGAGCA
GCCGATTGTCTGTTGTGCCCAGTCATAGCCGAATAGCCTCTCCACCCAAGCGGCCGGAGAACCTGCGTGC
AATCCATCTTGTTCAATCATGCGAAACGATCCTCATCCTGTCTCTTGATCAGATCTTGATCCCCTGCGCC
ATCAGATCCTTGGCGGCAAGAAAGCCATCCAGTTTACTTTGCAGGGCTTCCCAACCTTACCAGAGGGCGC
CCCAGCTGGCAATTCCGACGTCTAAGAAACCATTATTATCATGACATTAAC
